Addgene plasmid #15029: RIP Cre-ER (DM#265)
Depositing lab: Douglas Melton. Depositing organization: Harvard University. Publication: Adult pancreatic beta-cells are formed by self-duplication rather than stem-cell differentiation. Dor Y, Brown J, Martinez OI, Melton DA. Nature. 2004 May 6. 429(6987):41-6. 10.1038/nature02520 PubMed 15129273.
Backbone
  Vector backbone: modified pBluescript II KS
  Backbone size w/o insert (bp): 6700
  Vector type: Mammalian Expression, Cre/Lox ; for making transgenic constructs
Growth in bacteria
  Bacterial resistance: Ampicillin, 100 μg/mL
  Growth temperature: 37°C
  Growth strain: Stbl3
  Copy number: High Copy
Gene/Insert
  Gene/Insert name: Rat insulin promoter (RIP) (alt names: insulin promoter; ins2)
  Species: R. norvegicus (rat)
  Insert size (bp): 700
  Entrez Gene: Ins2 (a.k.a. CP-II)
  Tag / fusion protein: Cre-ER (TM) (C terminal on backbone)
  Cloning method: Restriction Enzyme
  Sequencing primers: 5′ T3
Resource information
  A portion of this plasmid was derived from a plasmid made by: Cre-ER(TM) was a gift from Andy McMahon.
Terms and licenses: Academic/Nonprofit Terms; Industry Terms: Not Available to Industry
Depositor comments: The CRE-ER(TM) protein requires tamoxifen (TM) to catalyze LoxP site-mediated excision. The RIP–CreER construct was generated by fusing a 0.66-kilobase SmaI–HindIII fragment of the RIP2 promoter to a minimal hsp68 promoter, and placing the chimaeric promoter upstream of CreER(TM). See Author's Map for more information.
How to cite: RIP Cre-ER (DM#265) was a gift from Douglas Melton (Addgene plasmid # 15029 ; http://n2t.net/addgene:15029 ; RRID:Addgene_15029)
