[The description below was written by a language model from this plasmid's Addgene catalogue record and pLannotate feature annotations shown in this document.]
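Description:
RIP Cre-ER (DM#265) is a transgene construct built in a modified pBluescript II KS backbone, intended for mammalian expression and specifically for generating transgenic animals in which Cre recombinase activity is restricted to insulin-producing cells and controlled by drug administration. In bacteria it is maintained as a high-copy plasmid through the ColE1/pUC-type origin and selected with ampicillin via the β-lactamase gene. The backbone also retains the f1 phage origin, lac promoter/operator and lacZα remnants, and the flanking T3 and T7 promoters typical of pBluescript. The sequenced record is about 7.1 kb.

The recorded insert is a roughly 0.7 kb fragment of the rat insulin 2 (RIP2) promoter. According to the depositor, this fragment was fused to a minimal hsp68 promoter, and the chimaeric promoter was placed upstream of CreER(TM). Neither promoter element is annotated in the feature table, but the unannotated stretch between the multiple cloning site remnants and the Cre coding sequence is where they would be expected to lie. Downstream, the table shows the phage P1 Cre open reading frame followed closely by a fragment of mouse Esr1, consistent with a fusion of Cre to the oestrogen receptor ligand-binding region. The transcription unit ends with SV40 small t/large T intron sequences and the SV40 polyadenylation signal, which provide splicing and 3′ end processing.

As the depositor notes, the CreER(TM) protein requires tamoxifen to catalyse loxP-mediated excision. Combined with a floxed reporter, this allows a tamoxifen pulse to mark insulin-expressing cells heritably, and the associated publication concerns the origin of adult pancreatic beta cells.
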