Features (pLannotate 1.2.2; 21 found; start..end, strand, type, name):
      4..112     +  rep_origin     RSF ori (fragment): Plasmids containing the RSF 1030 origin of replication can be propagated in E. coli cells that contain additional plasmids with compatible origins.
    114..206     +  CDS            lacI (fragment): lac repressor; lacI; The lac repressor binds to the lac operator to inhibit transcription in E. coli. This inhibition can be relieved by adding lactose or isopropyl-β-D-thiogalactopyranoside (IPTG).
    219..240     +  protein_bind   CAP binding site: CAP binding activates transcription in the presence of cAMP. E. coli catabolite activator protein
    255..285     +  promoter       lac promoter: promoter for the E. coli lac operon
    293..309     +  protein_bind   lac operator: The lac repressor binds to the lac operator to inhibit transcription in E. coli. This inhibition can be relieved by adding lactose or isopropyl-β-D-thiogalactopyranoside (IPTG). lac repressor encoded by lacI
    354..372     +  promoter       T3 promoter: promoter for bacteriophage T3 RNA polymerase
    398..421     -  misc_feature   MCS (fragment): pBluescript multiple cloning site
   1129..1159    +  misc_feature   MCS (fragment): pUC18/19 multiple cloning site
   2064..3092    +  CDS            cre: RECR_BPP1 - Experimental evidence at protein level: Swiss-Prot protein existence level 1. Catalyzes site-specific recombination between two 34-base- pair LOXP sites. Its role is to maintain the phage genome as a monomeric unit-copy plasmid in the lysogenic state. From Escherichia phage P1 (Bacteriophage P1).
   3117..4073    +  CDS            Esr1 (fragment): ESR1_MOUSE - Also known as Esr, Estr, Estra, Nr3a1. Experimental evidence at protein level: Swiss-Prot protein existence level 1. Nuclear hormone receptor. The steroid hormones and their receptors are involved in the regulation of eukaryotic gene expression and affect cellular proliferation and differentiation in target tissues. Ligand-dependent nuclear transactivation involves either direct homodimer binding to a palindromic estrogen response element (ERE) sequence or association with other DNA-binding transcription factors, such as AP-1/c-Jun, c-Fos, ATF-2, Sp1 and Sp3, to mediate ERE- indep
   4100..4214    +  intron         large T intron (fragment): SV40 (simian virus 40) large T antigen intron
   4288..4313    +  intron         small t intron (fragment): SV40 (simian virus 40) small t antigen intron
   4313..4450    +  CDS            large T antigen (fragment): large T antigen from SV40 (simian virus 40)
   4473..4607    +  polyA_signal   SV40 poly(A) signal: SV40 polyadenylation signal
   4613..4635    -  misc_feature   MCS (fragment): pBluescript multiple cloning site
   4680..4698    -  promoter       T7 promoter: promoter for bacteriophage T7 RNA polymerase
   4701..4858    +  CDS            lacZα (fragment): LacZα fragment of β-galactosidase; lacZ fragment
   4863..5291    +  rep_origin     f1 ori (sequence partly withheld): f1 bacteriophage origin of replication; arrow indicates direction of (+) strand synthesis
   5344..5448    +  promoter       AmpR promoter: bla
   5449..6309    +  CDS            AmpR: β-lactamase; bla; confers resistance to ampicillin, carbenicillin, and related antibiotics
   6480..7068    +  rep_origin     ori: high-copy-number ColE1/pMB1/pBR322/pUC origin of replication
>Addgene plasmid #15029 | RIP Cre-ER (DM#265) | addgene full sequence | sequence record 176065 | Addgene NGS Result
GCGTTATCCCCTGATTCTGTGGATAACCGTATTACCGCCTTTGAGTGAGCTGATACCGCTCGCCGCAGCC
GAACGACCGAGCGCAGCGAGTCAGTGAGCGAGGAAGCGGAAGAGCGCCCAATACGCAAACCGCCTCTCCC
CGCGCGTTGGCCGATTCATTAATGCAGCTGGCACGACAGGTTTCCCGACTGGAAAGCGGGCAGTGAGCGC
AACGCAATTAATGTGAGTTAGCTCACTCATTAGGCACCCCAGGCTTTACACTTTATGCTCCCGGCTCGTA
TGTTGTGTGGAATTGTGAGCGGATAACAATTTCACACAGGAAACAGCTATGACCATGATTACGCCAAGCG
CGCAATTAACCCTCACTAAAGGGAACAAAAGCTGGGTACGGCCGGCCGTACCGGGCCCCCCCTCGAGGTC
GGGGGATCCCCCAACCACTCCAAGTGGAGGCTGAGAAAGGTTTTGTAGCTGGGTAGAGTATGTACTAAGA
GATGGAGACAGCTGGCTCTGAGCTCTGAAGCAAGCACCTCTTATGGAGAGTTGCTGACCTTCAGGTGCAA
ATCTAAGATACTACAGGAGAATACACCATGGGGCTTCAGCCCAGTTGACTCCCGAGTGGGCTATGGGTTT
GTGGAAGGAGAGATAGAAGAGAAGGGACCTTTCTTCTTGAATTCTGCTTTCCTTCTACCTCTGAGGGTGA
GCTGGGGTCTCAGCTGAGGTGAGGACACAGCTATCAGTGGGAACTGTGAAACAACAGTTCAAGGGACAAA
GTTACTAGGTCCCCCAACAACTGCAGCCTCCTGGGGAATGATGTGGAAAAATGCTCAGCCAAGGACAAAG
AAGGCCTCACCCTCTCTGAGACAATGTCCCCTGCTGTGAACTGGTTCATCAGGCCACCCAGGAGCCCCTA
TTAAGACTCTAATTACCCTAAGGCTAAGTAGAGGTGTTGTTGTCCAATGAGCACTTTCTGCAGACCTAGC
ACCAGGCAAGTGTTTGGAAACTGCAGCTTCAGCCCCTCTGGCCATCTGCTGATCCACCCTTAATGGGACA
AACAGCAAAGTCCAGGGGTCAGGGGGGGGGTGCTTTGGACTATAAAGCTAGTGGGGATTCAGTAACCCCC
AGCCCTAACTCTAGAGTCGACCTGCAGGCATGCAAGCTTGATATCGAATTCCTGCAGCCCCGCGGGTACC
GAGCTCCAGGAACATCCAAACTGAGCAGCCGGGGTCCCCCCCACCCCCCACCCCGCCCCTCCCGGCAACT
TTGAGCCTGTGCTGGGACAGAGCCTCTAGTTCCTAAATTAGTCCATGAGGTCAGAGGCAGCACTGCCATT
GTAACGCGATTGGAGAGGATCACGTCACCGGACACGCCCCCAGGCATCTCCCTGGGTCTCCTAAACTTGG
CGGGGAGAAGTTTTAGCCCTTAAGTTTTAGCCTTTAACCCCCATATTCAGAACTGTGCGAGTTGGCGAAA
CCCCACAAATCACAACAAACTGTACACAACACCGAGCTAGAGGTGATCTTTCTTGTCCATTCCACACAGG
CCTTAGTAATGCGTCGCCATAGCAACAGTGTCACTAGTAGCACCAGCACTTCCCCACACCCTCCCCCTCA
GGAATCCGTACTCTCCAGTGAACCCCAGAAACCTCTGGAGAGTTCTGGACAAGGGCGGAACCCACAACTC
CGATTACTCAAGGGAGGCGGGGAAGCTCCACCAGACGCGAAACTGCTGGAAGATTCCTGGCCCCAAGGCC
TCCTCCGGCTCGCTGATTGGCCCAGCGGAGAGTGGGCGGGGCCGGTGAAGACTCCTTAAAGGCGCAGGGC
GGCGAGCAGGTCACCAGACGCTGACAGCTACTCAGAACCAAATCTGGTTCCATCCAGAGACAAGCGAAGA
CAAGAGAAGCAGAGCGAGCGGCGCGTTCCCGATCCTCGGCCAGGACCAGCCTTCCCCAGAGCATCCCTGC
CGCGGAGCGCAACCTTCCCAGGAGCATCCCTGCCGCGGAGCGCAACTTTCCCCGGAGCATCCACGCCGCG
GAGCGCAGCCTTCCAGAAGCAGAGCGCGGCGCCATGTCCAATTTACTGACCGTACACCAAAATTTGCCTG
CATTACCGGTCGATGCAACGAGTGATGAGGTTCGCAAGAACCTGATGGACATGTTCAGGGATCGCCAGGC
GTTTTCTGAGCATACCTGGAAAATGCTTCTGTCCGTTTGCCGGTCGTGGGCGGCATGGTGCAAGTTGAAT
AACCGGAAATGGTTTCCCGCAGAACCTGAAGATGTTCGCGATTATCTTCTATATCTTCAGGCGCGCGGTC
TGGCAGTAAAAACTATCCAGCAACATTTGGGCCAGCTAAACATGCTTCATCGTCGGTCCGGGCTGCCACG
ACCAAGTGACAGCAATGCTGTTTCACTGGTTATGCGGCGGATCCGAAAAGAAAACGTTGATGCCGGTGAA
CGTGCAAAACAGGCTCTAGCGTTCGAACGCACTGATTTCGACCAGGTTCGTTCACTCATGGAAAATAGCG
ATCGCTGCCAGGATATACGTAATCTGGCATTTCTGGGGATTGCTTATAACACCCTGTTACGTATAGCCGA
AATTGCCAGGATCAGGGTTAAAGATATCTCACGTACTGACGGTGGGAGAATGTTAATCCATATTGGCAGA
ACGAAAACGCTGGTTAGCACCGCAGGTGTAGAGAAGGCACTTAGCCTGGGGGTAACTAAACTGGTCGAGC
GATGGATTTCCGTCTCTGGTGTAGCTGATGATCCGAATAACTACCTGTTTTGCCGGGTCAGAAAAAATGG
TGTTGCCGCGCCATCTGCCACCAGCCAGCTATCAACTCGCGCCCTGGAAGGGATTTTTGAAGCAACTCAT
CGATTGATTTACGGCGCTAAGGATGACTCTGGTCAGAGATACCTGGCCTGGTCTGGACACAGTGCCCGTG
TCGGAGCCGCGCGAGATATGGCCCGCGCTGGAGTTTCAATACCGGAGATCATGCAAGCTGGTGGCTGGAC
CAATGTAAATATTGTCATGAACTATATCCGTAACCTGGATAGTGAAACAGGGGCAATGGTGCGCCTGCTG
GAAGATGGGGATCAGGCTGGTGCCATGGGCGATCCACGAAATGAAATGGGTGCTTCAGGAGACATGAGGG
CTGCCAACCTTTGGCCAAGCCCTCTTGTGATTAAGCACACTAAGAAGAATAGCCCTGCCTTGTCCTTGAC
AGCTGACCAGATGGTCAGTGCCTTGTTGGATGCTGAACCGCCCATGATCTATTCTGAATATGATCCTTCT
AGACCCTTCAGTGAAGCCTCAATGATGGGCTTATTGACCAACCTAGCAGATAGGGAGCTGGTTCATATGA
TCAACTGGGCAAAGAGAGTGCCAGGCTTTGGGGACTTGAATCTCCATGATCAGGTCCACCTTCTCGAGTG
TGCCTGGCTGGAGATTCTGATGATTGGTCTCGTCTGGCGCTCCATGGAACACCCGGGGAAGCTCCTGTTT
GCTCCTAACTTGCTCCTGGACAGGAATCAAGGTAAATGTGTGGAAGGCATGGTGGAGATCTTTGACATGT
TGCTTGCTACGTCAAGTCGGTTCCGCATGATGAACCTGCAGGGTGAAGAGTTTGTGTGCCTCAAATCCAT
CATTTTGCTTAATTCCGGAGTGTACACGTTTCTGTCCAGCACCTTGAAGTCTCTGGAAGAGAAGGACCAC
ATCCACCGTGTCCTGGACAAGATCACAGACACTTTGATCCACCTGATGGCCAAAGCTGGCCTGACTCTGC
AGCAGCAGCATCGCCGCCTAGCTCAGCTCCTTCTCATTCTTTCCCATATCCGGCATATGAGTAACAAACG
CATGGAGCATCTCTACAACATGAAATGCAAGAACGTGGTACCCCTCTATGACCTGCTCCTGGAGATGTTG
GATGCCCACCGCCTTCATGCCCCAGCCAGTCGCATGGGAGTGCCCCCAGAGGAGCCCAGCCAGACCCAGC
TGGCCACCACCAGCTCCACTTCAGCACATTCCTTACAAACCTACTACATACCCCCGGAAGCAGAGGGCTT
CCCCAACACGATCTGAGAGCTCCTACTAGTCTAGCTTGGGATCTTTGTGAAGGAACCTTACTTCTGTGGT
GTGACATAATTGGACAAACTACCTACAGAGATTTAAAGCTCTAAGGTAAATATAAAATTTTTAAGTGTAT
AATGTGTTAAACTAGCTGCATATGCTTGCTGCTTGAGAGTTTTGCTTACTGAGTATGATTTATGAAAATA
TTATACACAGGAGCTAGTGATTCTAATTGTTTGTGTATTTTAGATTCACAGTCCCAAGGCTCATTTCAGG
CCCCTCAGTCCTCACAGTCTGTTCATGATCATAATCAGCCATACCACATTTGTAGAGGTTTTACTTGCTT
TAAAAAACCTCCCACACCTCCCCCTGAACCTGAAACATAAAATGAATGCAATTGTTGTTGTTAACTTGTT
TATTGCAGCTTATAATGGTTACAAATAAAGCAATAGCATCACAAATTTCACAAATAAAGCATTTTTTTCA
CTGCATTCTAGTTGTGGTTTGTCCAAACTCATCAATGTATCTTATCATGTCTGGATCGATCTGCGGCCGC
CACCGCGGTGGAGCTGTTTAAACAGCTGTTTAAACAGCTGTTTAAACGCTCCAATTCGCCCTATAGTGAG
TCGTATTACAATTCACTGGCCGTCGTTTTACAACGTCGTGACTGGGAAAACCCTGGCGTTACCCAACTTA
ATCGCCTTGCAGCACATCCCCCTTTCGCCAGCTGGCGTAATAGCGAAGAGGCCCGCACCGATCGCCCTTC
CCAACAGTTGCGCAGCCTGAATGGCGAATGGG
[124 nt withheld, positions 4863-4986]
C
[91 nt withheld, positions 4988-5078]
A
[49 nt withheld, positions 5080-5128]
CCTTTGACGTTGGAGTCCACGTTCTTT
[37 nt withheld, positions 5156-5192]
ACCCTATCTCGGTCTATTCTTTTGATTTATAAGGGATTTTGCCGATTTCGGCCTATTGGTTAAAAAATGA
GCTGATTTAACAAAAATTTAACGCGAATTTTAACAAAATATTAACGCTTACAATTTAGGTGGCACTTTTC
GGGGAAATGTGCGCGGAACCCCTATTTGTTTATTTTTCTAAATACATTCAAATATGTATCCGCTCATGAG
ACAATAACCCTGATAAATGCTTCAATAATATTGAAAAAGGAAGAGTATGAGTATTCAACATTTCCGTGTC
GCCCTTATTCCCTTTTTTGCGGCATTTTGCCTTCCTGTTTTTGCTCACCCAGAAACGCTGGTGAAAGTAA
AAGATGCTGAAGATCAGTTGGGTGCACGAGTGGGTTACATCGAACTGGATCTCAACAGCGGTAAGATCCT
TGAGAGTTTTCGCCCCGAAGAACGTTTTCCAATGATGAGCACTTTTAAAGTTCTGCTATGTGGCGCGGTA
TTATCCCGTATTGACGCCGGGCAAGAGCAACTCGGTCGCCGCATACACTATTCTCAGAATGACTTGGTTG
AGTACTCACCAGTCACAGAAAAGCATCTTACGGATGGCATGACAGTAAGAGAATTATGCAGTGCTGCCAT
AACCATGAGTGATAACACTGCGGCCAACTTACTTCTGACAACGATCGGAGGACCGAAGGAGCTAACCGCT
TTTTTGCACAACATGGGGGATCATGTAACTCGCCTTGATCGTTGGGAACCGGAGCTGAATGAAGCCATAC
CAAACGACGAGCGTGACACCACGATGCCTGTAGCAATGGCAACAACGTTGCGCAAACTATTAACTGGCGA
ACTACTTACTCTAGCTTCCCGGCAACAATTAATAGACTGGATGGAGGCGGATAAAGTTGCAGGACCACTT
CTGCGCTCGGCCCTTCCGGCTGGCTGGTTTATTGCTGATAAATCTGGAGCCGGTGAGCGTGGGTCTCGCG
GTATCATTGCAGCACTGGGGCCAGATGGTAAGCCCTCCCGTATCGTAGTTATCTACACGACGGGGAGTCA
GGCAACTATGGATGAACGAAATAGACAGATCGCTGAGATAGGTGCCTCACTGATTAAGCATTGGTAACTG
TCAGACCAAGTTTACTCATATATACTTTAGATTGATTTAAAACTTCATTTTTAATTTAAAAGGATCTAGG
TGAAGATCCTTTTTGATAATCTCATGACCAAAATCCCTTAACGTGAGTTTTCGTTCCACTGAGCGTCAGA
CCCCGTAGAAAAGATCAAAGGATCTTCTTGAGATCCTTTTTTTCTGCGCGTAATCTGCTGCTTGCAAACA
AAAAAACCACCGCTACCAGCGGTGGTTTGTTTGCCGGATCAAGAGCTACCAACTCTTTTTCCGAAGGTAA
CTGGCTTCAGCAGAGCGCAGATACCAAATACTGTTCTTCTAGTGTAGCCGTAGTTAGGCCACCACTTCAA
GAACTCTGTAGCACCGCCTACATACCTCGCTCTGCTAATCCTGTTACCAGTGGCTGCTGCCAGTGGCGAT
AAGTCGTGTCTTACCGGGTTGGACTCAAGACGATAGTTACCGGATAAGGCGCAGCGGTCGGGCTGAACGG
GGGGTTCGTGCACACAGCCCAGCTTGGAGCGAACGACCTACACCGAACTGAGATACCTACAGCGTGAGCT
ATGAGAAAGCGCCACGCTTCCCGAAGGGAGAAAGGCGGACAGGTATCCGGTAAGCGGCAGGGTCGGAACA
GGAGAGCGCACGAGGGAGCTTCCAGGGGGAAACGCCTGGTATCTTTATAGTCCTGTCGGGTTTCGCCACC
TCTGACTTGAGCGTCGATTTTTGTGATGCTCGTCAGGGGGGCGGAGCCTATGGAAAAACGCCAGCAACGC
GGCCTTTTTACGGTTCCTGGCCTTTTGCTGGCCTTTTGCTCACATGTTCTTTCCT
